Addgene plasmid #173933: pET28_6xHis-PARP1delZn1
Purpose: Bacterial expression of PARP1 lacking Zn1 domain
Depositing lab: Joan Conaway. Depositing organization: Stowers Institute for Medical Research. Publication: Multiple roles for PARP1 in ALC1-dependent nucleosome remodeling. Ooi SK, Sato S, Tomomori-Sato C, Zhang Y, Wen Z, Banks CAS, Washburn MP, Unruh JR, Florens L, Conaway RC, Conaway JW. Proc Natl Acad Sci U S A. 2021 Sep 7;118(36). pii: 2107277118. doi: 10.1073/pnas.2107277118. PubMed 34465625.
Backbone
  Vector backbone: pET28
  Vector type: Bacterial Expression
Growth in bacteria
  Bacterial resistance: Kanamycin, 50 μg/mL
  Growth temperature: 37°C
  Growth strain: DH5alpha
  Copy number: Low Copy
Gene/Insert
  Gene/Insert name: PARP1delZn1
  Species: H. sapiens (human)
  Mutation: Deletion of residues 1-96; V762A
  Entrez Gene: PARP1 (a.k.a. ADPRT, ADPRT 1, ADPRT1, ARTD1, PARP, PARP-1, PARS, PPOL, Poly-PARP, pADPRT-1)
  Tag / fusion protein: 6xHis (N terminal on insert)
  Cloning method: Gibson Cloning
Terms and licenses: Academic/Nonprofit Terms; Industry Terms: Not Available to Industry
Depositor comments: Protein residues 97-1014
How to cite: pET28_6xHis-PARP1delZn1 was a gift from Joan Conaway (Addgene plasmid # 173933 ; http://n2t.net/addgene:173933 ; RRID:Addgene_173933)
