[The description below was written by a language model from this plasmid's Addgene catalogue record and pLannotate feature annotations shown in this document.]
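Description:
pET28_6xHis-PARP1delZn1 is a pET28-based bacterial expression plasmid of about 8 kb for producing a truncated form of human PARP1 (poly(ADP-ribose) polymerase 1) in E. coli. It carries a kanamycin resistance gene for selection and a ColE1/pBR322-type origin together with the bom region and the rop gene. Rop keeps the copy number low, consistent with the catalogue's "low copy" designation. An f1 phage origin is also present, and short annotated fragments of a tetracycline resistance gene appear to be backbone remnants rather than functional markers.

The insert, assembled by Gibson cloning, encodes PARP1 residues 97–1014. This removes the first 96 amino acids, which comprise the first zinc finger (Zn1) domain, and the protein also carries a V762A substitution. Expression is driven by a T7 promoter followed by a lac operator and the T7 gene 10 ribosome binding site, and it ends at a T7 terminator. The plasmid-borne lacI gene supplies repressor, so transcription stays off until induced with IPTG in a host that provides T7 RNA polymerase. An N-terminal 6xHis tag followed by a thrombin cleavage site precedes the PARP1 coding region, allowing metal-affinity purification and optional tag removal. The feature table also detects a His-tag fragment downstream of the insert, as is typical of pET28, but the record lists only the N-terminal tag and does not say whether the downstream one is translated.

The stated purpose is bacterial expression of PARP1 lacking Zn1. The associated study concerns the roles of PARP1 in ALC1-dependent nucleosome remodeling, so the recombinant protein presumably serves to test the contribution of this domain.
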