Features (pLannotate 1.2.2; 21 found; start..end, strand, type, name):
   1009..1086    -  promoter       lacI promoter: lacI
   1094..1373    -  CDS            TcR (fragment): tetracycline efflux protein; tet; confers resistance to tetracycline
   1395..1413    +  promoter       T7 promoter: promoter for bacteriophage T7 RNA polymerase
   1414..1438    +  protein_bind   lac operator: The lac repressor binds to the lac operator to inhibit transcription in E. coli. This inhibition can be relieved by adding lactose or isopropyl-β-D-thiogalactopyranoside (IPTG). lac repressor encoded by lacI
   1453..1475    +  RBS            RBS: efficient ribosome binding site from bacteriophage T7 gene 10 (Olins and Rangwala, 1989)
   1494..1510    +  CDS            capTEV™ (fragment): composite tag for in vivo biotinylation, TEV protease cleavage, and 6xHis tagging
   1521..1538    +  CDS            thrombin site: thrombin recognition and cleavage site
   1545..4298    +  CDS            PARP1 (fragment): PARP1_HUMAN - Also known as ADPRT From Homo sapiens (Human).
   4308..4325    +  CDS            9xHis (fragment): 9xHis affinity tag
   4335..4384    +  CDS            SET1 (fragment): solubility-enhancement tag derived from T7 phage gene 10B
   4392..4439    +  terminator     T7 terminator: transcription terminator for bacteriophage T7 RNA polymerase
   4476..4904    +  rep_origin     f1 ori (sequence partly withheld): f1 bacteriophage origin of replication; arrow indicates direction of (+) strand synthesis
   4957..5014    +  promoter       AmpR promoter (fragment): bla
   5023..5838    -  CDS            KanR: aminoglycoside phosphotransferase; aph(3')-Ia; confers resistance to kanamycin in bacteria or G418 (Geneticin®) in eukaryotes
   5960..6548    +  rep_origin     ori: high-copy-number ColE1/pMB1/pBR322/pUC origin of replication
   6734..6873    -  misc_feature   bom: basis of mobility region from pBR322
   6975..7166    -  CDS            rop: Rop protein, which maintains plasmids at low copy number; rop
   7183..7563    +  CDS            YPB1_ECOLX: Protein predicted: Swiss-Prot protein existence level 4. From Escherichia coli.
   7635..7926    -  CDS            TcR (fragment): tetracycline efflux protein; tet; confers resistance to tetracycline
   7941..7962    -  protein_bind   CAP binding site: CAP binding activates transcription in the presence of cAMP. E. coli catabolite activator protein
   7975..1008    -  CDS            lacI (across the origin): lac repressor; lacI; The lac repressor binds to the lac operator to inhibit transcription in E. coli. This inhibition can be relieved by adding lactose or isopropyl-β-D-thiogalactopyranoside (IPTG).
>Addgene plasmid #173933 | pET28_6xHis-PARP1delZn1 | addgene full sequence | sequence record 342182 | Addgene NGS Result
GGTTTGCGTATTGGGCGCCAGGGTGGTTTTTCTTTTCACCAGTGAGACGGGCAACAGCTGATTGCCCTTC
ACCGCCTGGCCCTGAGAGAGTTGCAGCAAGCGGTCCACGCTGGTTTGCCCCAGCAGGCGAAAATCCTGTT
TGATGGTGGTTAACGGCGGGATATAACATGAGCTGTCTTCGGTATCGTCGTATCCCACTACCGAGATATC
CGCACCAACGCGCAGCCCGGACTCGGTAATGGCGCGCATTGCGCCCAGCGCCATCTGATCGTTGGCAACC
AGCATCGCAGTGGGAACGATGCCCTCATTCAGCATTTGCATGGTTTGTTGAAAACCGGACATGGCACTCC
AGTCGCCTTCCCGTTCCGCTATCGGCTGAATTTGATTGCGAGTGAGATATTTATGCCAGCCAGCCAGACG
CAGACGCGCCGAGACAGAACTTAATGGGCCCGCTAACAGCGCGATTTGCTGGTGACCCAATGCGACCAGA
TGCTCCACGCCCAGTCGCGTACCGTCTTCATGGGAGAAAATAATACTGTTGATGGGTGTCTGGTCAGAGA
CATCAAGAAATAACGCCGGAACATTAGTGCAGGCAGCTTCCACAGCAATGGCATCCTGGTCATCCAGCGG
ATAGTTAATGATCAGCCCACTGACGCGTTGCGCGAGAAGATTGTGCACCGCCGCTTTACAGGCTTCGACG
CCGCTTCGTTCTACCATCGACACCACCACGCTGGCACCCAGTTGATCGGCGCGAGATTTAATCGCCGCGA
CAATTTGCGACGGCGCGTGCAGGGCCAGACTGGAGGTGGCAACGCCAATCAGCAACGACTGTTTGCCCGC
CAGTTGTTGTGCCACGCGGTTGGGAATGTAATTCAGCTCCGCCATCGCCGCTTCCACTTTTTCCCGCGTT
TTCGCAGAAACGTGGCTGGCCTGGTTCACCACGCGGGAAACGGTCTGATAAGAGACACCGGCATACTCTG
CGACATCGTATAACGTTACTGGTTTCACATTCACCACCCTGAATTGACTCTCTTCCGGGCGCTATCATGC
CATACCGCGAAAGGTTTTGCGCCATTCGATGGTGTCCGGGATCTCGACGCTCTCCCTTATGCGACTCCTG
CATTAGGAAGCAGCCCAGTAGTAGGTTGAGGCCGTTGAGCACCGCCGCCGCAAGGAATGGTGCATGCAAG
GAGATGGCGCCCAACAGTCCCCCGGCCACGGGGCCTGCCACCATACCCACGCCGAAACAAGCGCTCATGA
GCCCGAAGTGGCGAGCCCGATCTTCCCCATCGGTGATGTCGGCGATATAGGCGCCAGCAACCGCACCTGT
GGCGCCGGTGATGCCGGCCACGATGCGTCCGGCGTAGAGGATCGAGATCTCGATCCCGCGAAATTAATAC
GACTCACTATAGGGGAATTGTGAGCGGATAACAATTCCCCTCTAGAAATAATTTTGTTTAACTTTAAGAA
GGAGATATACCATGGGCAGCAGCCATCATCATCATCATCACAGCAGCGGCCTGGTGCCGCGCGGCAGCCA
TATGAAAGGCCAGGATGGAATTGGTAGCAAGGCAGAGAAGACTCTGGGTGACTTTGCAGCAGAGTATGCC
AAGTCCAACAGAAGTACGTGCAAGGGGTGTATGGAGAAGATAGAAAAGGGCCAGGTGCGCCTGTCCAAGA
AGATGGTGGACCCGGAGAAGCCACAGCTAGGCATGATTGACCGCTGGTACCATCCAGGCTGCTTTGTCAA
GAACAGGGAGGAGCTGGGTTTCCGGCCCGAGTACAGTGCGAGTCAGCTCAAGGGCTTCAGCCTCCTTGCT
ACAGAGGATAAGGAAGCCCTGAAGAAGCAGCTCCCAGGAGTCAAGAGTGAAGGAAAGAGAAAAGGCGATG
AGGTGGATGGAGTGGATGAAGTGGCGAAGAAGAAATCTAAAAAAGAAAAAGACAAGGATAGTAAGCTTGA
AAAAGCCCTAAAGGCTCAGAACGACCTGATCTGGAACATCAAGGACGAGCTAAAGAAAGTGTGTTCAACT
AATGACCTGAAGGAGCTACTCATCTTCAACAAGCAGCAAGTGCCTTCTGGGGAGTCGGCGATCTTGGACC
GAGTAGCTGATGGCATGGTGTTCGGTGCCCTCCTTCCCTGCGAGGAATGCTCGGGTCAGCTGGTCTTCAA
GAGCGATGCCTATTACTGCACTGGGGACGTCACTGCCTGGACCAAGTGTATGGTCAAGACACAGACACCC
AACCGGAAGGAGTGGGTAACCCCAAAGGAATTCCGAGAAATCTCTTACCTCAAGAAATTGAAGGTTAAAA
AGCAGGACCGTATATTCCCCCCAGAAACCAGCGCCTCCGTGGCGGCCACGCCTCCGCCCTCCACAGCCTC
GGCTCCTGCTGCTGTGAACTCCTCTGCTTCAGCAGATAAGCCATTATCCAACATGAAGATCCTGACTCTC
GGGAAGCTGTCCCGGAACAAGGATGAAGTGAAGGCCATGATTGAGAAACTCGGGGGGAAGTTGACGGGGA
CGGCCAACAAGGCTTCCCTGTGCATCAGCACCAAAAAGGAGGTGGAAAAGATGAATAAGAAGATGGAGGA
AGTAAAGGAAGCCAACATCCGAGTTGTGTCTGAGGACTTCCTCCAGGACGTCTCCGCCTCCACCAAGAGC
CTTCAGGAGTTGTTCTTAGCGCACATCTTGTCCCCTTGGGGGGCAGAGGTGAAGGCAGAGCCTGTTGAAG
TTGTGGCCCCAAGAGGGAAGTCAGGGGCTGCGCTCTCCAAAAAAAGCAAGGGCCAGGTCAAGGAGGAAGG
TATCAACAAATCTGAAAAGAGAATGAAATTAACTCTTAAAGGAGGAGCAGCTGTGGATCCTGATTCTGGA
CTGGAACACTCTGCGCATGTCCTGGAGAAAGGTGGGAAGGTCTTCAGTGCCACCCTTGGCCTGGTGGACA
TCGTTAAAGGAACCAACTCCTACTACAAGCTCCAGCTTCTGGAGGACGACAAGGAAAACAGGTATTGGAT
ATTCAGGTCCTGGGGCCGTGTGGGTACGGTGATCGGTAGCAACAAACTGGAACAGATGCCGTCCAAGGAG
GATGCCATTGAGCACTTCATGAAATTATATGAAGAAAAAACCGGGAACGCTTGGCACTCCAAAAATTTCA
CGAAGTATCCCAAAAAGTTCTACCCCCTGGAGATTGACTATGGCCAGGATGAAGAGGCAGTGAAGAAGCT
GACAGTAAATCCTGGCACCAAGTCCAAGCTCCCCAAGCCAGTTCAGGACCTCATCAAGATGATCTTTGAT
GTGGAAAGTATGAAGAAAGCCATGGTGGAGTATGAGATCGACCTTCAGAAGATGCCCTTGGGGAAGCTGA
GCAAAAGGCAGATCCAGGCCGCATACTCCATCCTCAGTGAGGTCCAGCAGGCGGTGTCTCAGGGCAGCAG
CGACTCTCAGATCCTGGATCTCTCAAATCGCTTTTACACCCTGATCCCCCACGACTTTGGGATGAAGAAG
CCTCCGCTCCTGAACAATGCAGACAGTGTGCAGGCCAAGGCGGAAATGCTTGACAACCTGCTGGACATCG
AGGTGGCCTACAGTCTGCTCAGGGGAGGGTCTGATGATAGCAGCAAGGATCCCATCGATGTCAACTATGA
GAAGCTCAAAACTGACATTAAGGTGGTTGACAGAGATTCTGAAGAAGCCGAGATCATCAGGAAGTATGTT
AAGAACACTCATGCAACCACACACAATGCGTATGACTTGGAAGTCATCGATATCTTTAAGATAGAGCGTG
AAGGCGAATGCCAGCGTTACAAGCCCTTTAAGCAGCTTCATAACCGAAGATTGCTGTGGCACGGGTCCAG
GACCACCAACTTTGCTGGGATCCTGTCCCAGGGTCTTCGGATAGCCCCGCCTGAAGCGCCCGTGACAGGC
TACATGTTTGGTAAAGGGATCTATTTCGCTGACATGGTCTCCAAGAGTGCCAACTACTGCCATACGTCTC
AGGGAGACCCAATAGGCTTAATCCTGTTGGGAGAAGTTGCCCTTGGAAACATGTATGAACTGAAGCACGC
TTCACATATCAGCAAGTTACCCAAGGGCAAGCACAGTGTCAAAGGTTTGGGCAAAACTACCCCTGATCCT
TCAGCTAACATTAGTCTGGATGGTGTAGACGTTCCTCTTGGGACCGGGATTTCATCTGGTGTGAATGACA
CCTCTCTACTATATAACGAGTACATTGTCTATGATATTGCTCAGGTAAATCTGAAGTATCTGCTGAAACT
GAAATTCAATTTTAAGACCTCCCTGTGGTAACTCGAGCACCACCACCACCACCACTGAGATCCGGCTGCT
AACAAAGCCCGAAAGGAAGCTGAGTTGGCTGCTGCCACCGCTGAGCAATAACTAGCATAACCCCTTGGGG
CCTCTAAACGGGTCTTGAGGGGTTTTTTGCTGAAAGGAGGAACTATATCCGGATTGGCGAATGGG
[124 nt withheld, positions 4476-4599]
C
[91 nt withheld, positions 4601-4691]
A
[49 nt withheld, positions 4693-4741]
CCTTTGACGTTGGAGTCCACGTTCTTT
[37 nt withheld, positions 4769-4805]
ACCCTATCTCGGTCTATTCTTTTGATTTATAAGGGATTTTGCCGATTTCGGCCTATTGGTTAAAAAATGA
GCTGATTTAACAAAAATTTAACGCGAATTTTAACAAAATATTAACGCTTACAATTTAGGTGGCACTTTTC
GGGGAAATGTGCGCGGAACCCCTATTTGTTTATTTTTCTAAATACATTCAAATATGTATCCGCTCATGAA
TTAATTCTTAGAAAAACTCATCGAGCATCAAATGAAACTGCAATTTATTCATATCAGGATTATCAATACC
ATATTTTTGAAAAAGCCGTTTCTGTAATGAAGGAGAAAACTCACCGAGGCAGTTCCATAGGATGGCAAGA
TCCTGGTATCGGTCTGCGATTCCGACTCGTCCAACATCAATACAACCTATTAATTTCCCCTCGTCAAAAA
TAAGGTTATCAAGTGAGAAATCACCATGAGTGACGACTGAATCCGGTGAGAATGGCAAAAGTTTATGCAT
TTCTTTCCAGACTTGTTCAACAGGCCAGCCATTACGCTCGTCATCAAAATCACTCGCATCAACCAAACCG
TTATTCATTCGTGATTGCGCCTGAGCGAGACGAAATACGCGATCGCTGTTAAAAGGACAATTACAAACAG
GAATCGAATGCAACCGGCGCAGGAACACTGCCAGCGCATCAACAATATTTTCACCTGAATCAGGATATTC
TTCTAATACCTGGAATGCTGTTTTCCCGGGGATCGCAGTGGTGAGTAACCATGCATCATCAGGAGTACGG
ATAAAATGCTTGATGGTCGGAAGAGGCATAAATTCCGTCAGCCAGTTTAGTCTGACCATCTCATCTGTAA
CATCATTGGCAACGCTACCTTTGCCATGTTTCAGAAACAACTCTGGCGCATCGGGCTTCCCATACAATCG
ATAGATTGTCGCACCTGATTGCCCGACATTATCGCGAGCCCATTTATACCCATATAAATCAGCATCCATG
TTGGAATTTAATCGCGGCCTAGAGCAAGACGTTTCCCGTTGAATATGGCTCATAACACCCCTTGTATTAC
TGTTTATGTAAGCAGACAGTTTTATTGTTCATGACCAAAATCCCTTAACGTGAGTTTTCGTTCCACTGAG
CGTCAGACCCCGTAGAAAAGATCAAAGGATCTTCTTGAGATCCTTTTTTTCTGCGCGTAATCTGCTGCTT
GCAAACAAAAAAACCACCGCTACCAGCGGTGGTTTGTTTGCCGGATCAAGAGCTACCAACTCTTTTTCCG
AAGGTAACTGGCTTCAGCAGAGCGCAGATACCAAATACTGTCCTTCTAGTGTAGCCGTAGTTAGGCCACC
ACTTCAAGAACTCTGTAGCACCGCCTACATACCTCGCTCTGCTAATCCTGTTACCAGTGGCTGCTGCCAG
TGGCGATAAGTCGTGTCTTACCGGGTTGGACTCAAGACGATAGTTACCGGATAAGGCGCAGCGGTCGGGC
TGAACGGGGGGTTCGTGCACACAGCCCAGCTTGGAGCGAACGACCTACACCGAACTGAGATACCTACAGC
GTGAGCTATGAGAAAGCGCCACGCTTCCCGAAGGGAGAAAGGCGGACAGGTATCCGGTAAGCGGCAGGGT
CGGAACAGGAGAGCGCACGAGGGAGCTTCCAGGGGGAAACGCCTGGTATCTTTATAGTCCTGTCGGGTTT
CGCCACCTCTGACTTGAGCGTCGATTTTTGTGATGCTCGTCAGGGGGGCGGAGCCTATGGAAAAACGCCA
GCAACGCGGCCTTTTTACGGTTCCTGGCCTTTTGCTGGCCTTTTGCTCACATGTTCTTTCCTGCGTTATC
CCCTGATTCTGTGGATAACCGTATTACCGCCTTTGAGTGAGCTGATACCGCTCGCCGCAGCCGAACGACC
GAGCGCAGCGAGTCAGTGAGCGAGGAAGCGGAAGAGCGCCTGATGCGGTATTTTCTCCTTACGCATCTGT
GCGGTATTTCACACCGCAATGGTGCACTCTCAGTACAATCTGCTCTGATGCCGCATAGTTAAGCCAGTAT
ACACTCCGCTATCGCTACGTGACTGGGTCATGGCTGCGCCCCGACACCCGCCAACACCCGCTGACGCGCC
CTGACGGGCTTGTCTGCTCCCGGCATCCGCTTACAGACAAGCTGTGACCGTCTCCGGGAGCTGCATGTGT
CAGAGGTTTTCACCGTCATCACCGAAACGCGCGAGGCAGCTGCGGTAAAGCTCATCAGCGTGGTCGTGAA
GCGATTCACAGATGTCTGCCTGTTCATCCGCGTCCAGCTCGTTGAGTTTCTCCAGAAGCGTTAATGTCTG
GCTTCTGATAAAGCGGGCCATGTTAAGGGCGGTTTTTTCCTGTTTGGTCACTGATGCCTCCGTGTAAGGG
GGATTTCTGTTCATGGGGGTAATGATACCGATGAAACGAGAGAGGATGCTCACGATACGGGTTACTGATG
ATGAACATGCCCGGTTACTGGAACGTTGTGAGGGTAAACAACTGGCGGTATGGATGCGGCGGGACCAGAG
AAAAATCACTCAGGGTCAATGCCAGCGCTTCGTTAATACAGATGTAGGTGTTCCACAGGGTAGCCAGCAG
CATCCTGCGATGCAGATCCGGAACATAATGGTGCAGGGCGCTGACTTCCGCGTTTCCAGACTTTACGAAA
CACGGAAACCGAAGACCATTCATGTTGTTGCTCAGGTCGCAGACGTTTTGCAGCAGCAGTCGCTTCACGT
TCGCTCGCGTATCGGTGATTCATTCTGCTAACCAGTAAGGCAACCCCGCCAGCCTAGCCGGGTCCTCAAC
GACAGGAGCACGATCATGCGCACCCGTGGGGCCGCCATGCCGGCGATAATGGCCTGCTTCTCGCCGAAAC
GTTTGGTGGCGGGACCAGTGACGAAGGCTTGAGCGAGGGCGTGCAAGATTCCGAATACCGCAAGCGACAG
GCCGATCATCGTCGCGCTCCAGCGAAAGCGGTCCTCGCCGAAAATGACCCAGAGCGCTGCCGGCACCTGT
CCTACGAGTTGCATGATAAAGAAGACAGTCATAAGTGCGGCGACGATAGTCATGCCCCGCGCCCACCGGA
AGGAGCTGACTGGGTTGAAGGCTCTCAAGGGCATCGGTCGAGATCCCGGTGCCTAATGAGTGAGCTAACT
TACATTAATTGCGTTGCGCTCACTGCCCGCTTTCCAGTCGGGAAACCTGTCGTGCCAGCTGCATTAATGA
ATCGGCCAACGCGCGGGGAGAGGC
