>Addgene plasmid #173933 | pET28_6xHis-PARP1delZn1 | depositor partial sequence | sequence record 338487 | 6xHis-PARP1dZn1_CDS
ATGGGCAGCAGCCATCATCATCATCATCACAGCAGCGGCCTGGTGCCGCGCGGCAGCCATATGAAAGGCC
AGGATGGAATTGGTAGCAAGGCAGAGAAGACTCTGGGTGACTTTGCAGCAGAGTATGCCAAGTCCAACAG
AAGTACGTGCAAGGGGTGTATGGAGAAGATAGAAAAGGGCCAGGTGCGCCTGTCCAAGAAGATGGTGGAC
CCGGAGAAGCCACAGCTAGGCATGATTGACCGCTGGTACCATCCAGGCTGCTTTGTCAAGAACAGGGAGG
AGCTGGGTTTCCGGCCCGAGTACAGTGCGAGTCAGCTCAAGGGCTTCAGCCTCCTTGCTACAGAGGATAA
GGAAGCCCTGAAGAAGCAGCTCCCAGGAGTCAAGAGTGAAGGAAAGAGAAAAGGCGATGAGGTGGATGGA
GTGGATGAAGTGGCGAAGAAGAAATCTAAAAAAGAAAAAGACAAGGATAGTAAGCTTGAAAAAGCCCTAA
AGGCTCAGAACGACCTGATCTGGAACATCAAGGACGAGCTAAAGAAAGTGTGTTCAACTAATGACCTGAA
GGAGCTACTCATCTTCAACAAGCAGCAAGTGCCTTCTGGGGAGTCGGCGATCTTGGACCGAGTAGCTGAT
GGCATGGTGTTCGGTGCCCTCCTTCCCTGCGAGGAATGCTCGGGTCAGCTGGTCTTCAAGAGCGATGCCT
ATTACTGCACTGGGGACGTCACTGCCTGGACCAAGTGTATGGTCAAGACACAGACACCCAACCGGAAGGA
GTGGGTAACCCCAAAGGAATTCCGAGAAATCTCTTACCTCAAGAAATTGAAGGTTAAAAAGCAGGACCGT
ATATTCCCCCCAGAAACCAGCGCCTCCGTGGCGGCCACGCCTCCGCCCTCCACAGCCTCGGCTCCTGCTG
CTGTGAACTCCTCTGCTTCAGCAGATAAGCCATTATCCAACATGAAGATCCTGACTCTCGGGAAGCTGTC
CCGGAACAAGGATGAAGTGAAGGCCATGATTGAGAAACTCGGGGGGAAGTTGACGGGGACGGCCAACAAG
GCTTCCCTGTGCATCAGCACCAAAAAGGAGGTGGAAAAGATGAATAAGAAGATGGAGGAAGTAAAGGAAG
CCAACATCCGAGTTGTGTCTGAGGACTTCCTCCAGGACGTCTCCGCCTCCACCAAGAGCCTTCAGGAGTT
GTTCTTAGCGCACATCTTGTCCCCTTGGGGGGCAGAGGTGAAGGCAGAGCCTGTTGAAGTTGTGGCCCCA
AGAGGGAAGTCAGGGGCTGCGCTCTCCAAAAAAAGCAAGGGCCAGGTCAAGGAGGAAGGTATCAACAAAT
CTGAAAAGAGAATGAAATTAACTCTTAAAGGAGGAGCAGCTGTGGATCCTGATTCTGGACTGGAACACTC
TGCGCATGTCCTGGAGAAAGGTGGGAAGGTCTTCAGTGCCACCCTTGGCCTGGTGGACATCGTTAAAGGA
ACCAACTCCTACTACAAGCTCCAGCTTCTGGAGGACGACAAGGAAAACAGGTATTGGATATTCAGGTCCT
GGGGCCGTGTGGGTACGGTGATCGGTAGCAACAAACTGGAACAGATGCCGTCCAAGGAGGATGCCATTGA
GCACTTCATGAAATTATATGAAGAAAAAACCGGGAACGCTTGGCACTCCAAAAATTTCACGAAGTATCCC
AAAAAGTTCTACCCCCTGGAGATTGACTATGGCCAGGATGAAGAGGCAGTGAAGAAGCTGACAGTAAATC
CTGGCACCAAGTCCAAGCTCCCCAAGCCAGTTCAGGACCTCATCAAGATGATCTTTGATGTGGAAAGTAT
GAAGAAAGCCATGGTGGAGTATGAGATCGACCTTCAGAAGATGCCCTTGGGGAAGCTGAGCAAAAGGCAG
ATCCAGGCCGCATACTCCATCCTCAGTGAGGTCCAGCAGGCGGTGTCTCAGGGCAGCAGCGACTCTCAGA
TCCTGGATCTCTCAAATCGCTTTTACACCCTGATCCCCCACGACTTTGGGATGAAGAAGCCTCCGCTCCT
GAACAATGCAGACAGTGTGCAGGCCAAGGCGGAAATGCTTGACAACCTGCTGGACATCGAGGTGGCCTAC
AGTCTGCTCAGGGGAGGGTCTGATGATAGCAGCAAGGATCCCATCGATGTCAACTATGAGAAGCTCAAAA
CTGACATTAAGGTGGTTGACAGAGATTCTGAAGAAGCCGAGATCATCAGGAAGTATGTTAAGAACACTCA
TGCAACCACACACAATGCGTATGACTTGGAAGTCATCGATATCTTTAAGATAGAGCGTGAAGGCGAATGC
CAGCGTTACAAGCCCTTTAAGCAGCTTCATAACCGAAGATTGCTGTGGCACGGGTCCAGGACCACCAACT
TTGCTGGGATCCTGTCCCAGGGTCTTCGGATAGCCCCGCCTGAAGCGCCCGTGACAGGCTACATGTTTGG
TAAAGGGATCTATTTCGCTGACATGGTCTCCAAGAGTGCCAACTACTGCCATACGTCTCAGGGAGACCCA
ATAGGCTTAATCCTGTTGGGAGAAGTTGCCCTTGGAAACATGTATGAACTGAAGCACGCTTCACATATCA
GCAAGTTACCCAAGGGCAAGCACAGTGTCAAAGGTTTGGGCAAAACTACCCCTGATCCTTCAGCTAACAT
TAGTCTGGATGGTGTAGACGTTCCTCTTGGGACCGGGATTTCATCTGGTGTGAATGACACCTCTCTACTA
TATAACGAGTACATTGTCTATGATATTGCTCAGGTAAATCTGAAGTATCTGCTGAAACTGAAATTCAATT
TTAAGACCTCCCTGTGGTAA
